Addgene plasmid #176064: pUC19-POLBHR-eGFP
Purpose: Homology region +/- 800bp to the transcription start site of POLB, with EGFP inserted in-frame on the N-terminus of POLB, and a mutation in the PAM site used by POLBKO gRNA1 in POLB exon1
Depositing lab: Robert Sobol. Depositing organization: University of South Alabama, Mitchell Cancer Institute. Publication: Temporal dynamics of base excision/single-strand break repair protein complex assembly/disassembly are modulated by the PARP/NAD(+)/SIRT6 axis. Koczor CA, Saville KM, Andrews JF, Clark J, Fang Q, Li J, Al-Rahahleh RQ, Ibrahim M, McClellan S, Makarov MV, Migaud ME, Sobol RW. Cell Rep. 2021 Nov 2;37(5):109917. doi: 10.1016/j.celrep.2021.109917. PubMed 34731617.
Backbone
  Vector backbone: pUC19
  Backbone manufacturer: Christopher Koczor
  Total vector size (bp): 5137
  Vector type: Mammalian Expression
Growth in bacteria
  Bacterial resistance: Ampicillin, 100 μg/mL
  Growth temperature: 37°C
  Growth strain: DH5alpha
  Copy number: Unknown
Gene/Insert
  Gene/Insert name: EGFP-PolB
  Species: H. sapiens (human)
  Insert size (bp): 2496
  Mutation: pUC with endogenous SapI mutated out, PAM mutation for PolB g1
  Entrez Gene: POLB
  Promoter: N/A
  Tag / fusion protein: EGFP (N terminal on insert)
  Cloning method: Restriction Enzyme; 5′ cloning site HindIII (not destroyed); 3′ cloning site EcoRI (not destroyed)
  Sequencing primers: 5′ N/A
Terms and licenses: Academic/Nonprofit Terms; Industry Terms: Not Available to Industry
How to cite: pUC19-POLBHR-eGFP was a gift from Robert Sobol (Addgene plasmid # 176064 ; http://n2t.net/addgene:176064 ; RRID:Addgene_176064)
