[The description below was written by a language model from this plasmid's Addgene catalogue record and pLannotate feature annotations shown in this document.]
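Description:
pUC19-POLBHR-eGFP is a 5,137 bp homology-directed repair donor plasmid built in a pUC19 backbone, designed to tag the endogenous human POLB gene (DNA polymerase β, a base excision repair enzyme) with EGFP by CRISPR-assisted knock-in. Although catalogued as a mammalian expression vector, it carries no mammalian promoter for the insert. The record lists the promoter as not applicable, which fits a design in which the fusion is expressed from the native POLB locus after integration. In bacteria the plasmid is maintained by the high-copy ColE1/pUC origin and selected with ampicillin through the bla (AmpR) gene and its promoter. Remnants of the pUC19 lac region (CAP site, lac promoter and operator, lacZα fragment) flank the cloning site, and the backbone's endogenous SapI site has been mutated out.

The roughly 2.5 kb insert, cloned between HindIII and EcoRI, consists of human genomic sequence spanning about 800 bp on either side of the POLB transcription start site. The EGFP coding sequence is placed in frame directly upstream of the POLB coding sequence, producing an N-terminal EGFP-PolB fusion. The feature table shows EGFP immediately followed by a short POLB coding fragment, with a second POLB fragment further downstream, consistent with exonic sequence separated by an intron within the 3′ homology arm. An 18 bp match annotated as a chicken β-actin promoter fragment lies in the upstream arm and is probably an incidental similarity rather than a functional element. The PAM used by the POLBKO gRNA1 guide in exon 1 is mutated, which should keep Cas9 from cutting the donor or re-cutting the edited allele. The associated work concerns the dynamics of assembly and disassembly of base excision and single-strand break repair complexes, so the construct is suited to making cells with fluorescent PolB expressed at endogenous levels.
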