Features (pLannotate 1.2.2; 14 found; start..end, strand, type, name):
      1..93      +  CDS            lacI (fragment): lac repressor; lacI; The lac repressor binds to the lac operator to inhibit transcription in E. coli. This inhibition can be relieved by adding lactose or isopropyl-β-D-thiogalactopyranoside (IPTG).
    106..127     +  protein_bind   CAP binding site: CAP binding activates transcription in the presence of cAMP. E. coli catabolite activator protein
    142..172     +  promoter       lac promoter: promoter for the E. coli lac operon
    180..196     +  protein_bind   lac operator: The lac repressor binds to the lac operator to inhibit transcription in E. coli. This inhibition can be relieved by adding lactose or isopropyl-β-D-thiogalactopyranoside (IPTG). lac repressor encoded by lacI
    943..960     -  promoter       chicken β-actin promoter (fragment): No description available
   1149..1865    +  CDS            EGFP: EGFP is a basic (constitutively fluorescent) green fluorescent protein published in 1996, derived from Aequorea victoria. It is reported to be a rapidly-maturing weak dimer with moderate acid sensitivity.
   1866..1925    +  CDS            POLB (fragment): DPOLB_HUMAN - Experimental evidence at protein level: Swiss-Prot protein existence level 1. Repair polymerase that plays a key role in base-excision repair. Has 5'-deoxyribose-5-phosphate lyase (dRP lyase) activity that removes the 5' sugar phosphate and also acts as a DNA polymerase that adds one nucleotide to the 3' end of the arising single-nucleotide gap. Conducts 'gap-filling' DNA synthesis in a stepwise distributive fashion rather than in a processive fashion as for other DNA polymerases. From Homo sapiens (Human).
   2246..2311    +  CDS            POLB (fragment): DPOLB_HUMAN - Experimental evidence at protein level: Swiss-Prot protein existence level 1. Repair polymerase that plays a key role in base-excision repair. Has 5'-deoxyribose-5-phosphate lyase (dRP lyase) activity that removes the 5' sugar phosphate and also acts as a DNA polymerase that adds one nucleotide to the 3' end of the arising single-nucleotide gap. Conducts 'gap-filling' DNA synthesis in a stepwise distributive fashion rather than in a processive fashion as for other DNA polymerases. From Homo sapiens (Human).
   2737..2894    +  CDS            lacZα (fragment): LacZα fragment of β-galactosidase; lacZ fragment
   2900..2999    -  misc_feature   bom (fragment): basis of mobility region from pBR322
   3101..3136    -  CDS            rop (fragment): Rop protein, which maintains plasmids at low copy number; rop
   3231..3335    +  promoter       AmpR promoter: bla
   3336..4196    +  CDS            AmpR: β-lactamase; bla; confers resistance to ampicillin, carbenicillin, and related antibiotics
   4367..4955    +  rep_origin     ori: high-copy-number ColE1/pMB1/pBR322/pUC origin of replication
>Addgene plasmid #176064 | pUC19-POLBHR-eGFP | addgene full sequence | sequence record 352734 | Addgene NGS Result
GCGCCCAATACGCAAACCGCCTCTCCCCGCGCGTTGGCCGATTCATTAATGCAGCTGGCACGACAGGTTT
CCCGACTGGAAAGCGGGCAGTGAGCGCAACGCAATTAATGTGAGTTAGCTCACTCATTAGGCACCCCAGG
CTTTACACTTTATGCTTCCGGCTCGTATGTTGTGTGGAATTGTGAGCGGATAACAATTTCACACAGGAAA
CAGCTATGACCATGATTACGCCAAGCTTATTGCAGTTCGATATGAACCCAGGAGTTACGCTTGTAAAATA
AACTATTGCTGATGTGACATTTCCATTTCTCAAGCAGACTGTAAATTTCTCAGATGTAGGTCATCATGTT
ATAATTAGGGTTCCATTGCTCATGATCTAGATGAAACACTTCTCCCTTTCTTGTGGTCTCTTCATTAATT
TGGTCCCTACCGCAAAGGCAGGGGGATTAAAAATAAAATATCTTTTGACACTGGTTGGCAGGTGTACTAA
CACGTGTGCGGGAGGATTCCTGTTCTCGGCATGGTTCACGCCGGGCTCCGGCAGCGCCCTAGTACGTAAG
GGGCTGCACTGGAGTGTGGACTGCCCGGTATCCTTAGAGAAAGTTTTGACAGTGTGACGCCAGTGTCGCC
TCTAACCACGTACAAAACGCGCCATGCATTGGGTAGCTATTACAGTGCACATTTTTGTGCAGGAAGCTAC
CCCACCAGCGCAAGTATTTCAGAATCAAGATCGCACTCCCGTTTCCCCTTCTAGGGAAAGGATTCCAGAT
AAACACTGAGAAAACAGATTTAATATCTTAGGTCAAAACTCCAGGTCTTCCCATAGGAAGGCCCCTGGGC
TGTCATTCTGAGGTGCCTATTTCCCCCGCGCCGTGTCCACGTCCACGAGTCCACGAACCCTCCGAGTTCT
CTCTCCTCACCTGCCGAGGGCTCGCCCCTCTAGCCCCGCCCCGCCCCGCCCAGGACGCGTGACGTCACAA
CAAGCGCCGTGCGCCCCGCCCCCCATCGGGGGCAACCATTGTTCCGCCGGTCGCGCCGGAGCTGGGTTGC
TCCTGCTCCCGTCTCCAAGTCCTGGTACCTCCTTCAAGCTGGGAGAGGGCTCTAGTCCCTGGTTCTGAAC
ACTCTGGGGTTCTCGGGTGCAGGCCGCCATGGTGAGCAAGGGCGAGGAGCTGTTCACCGGGGTGGTGCCC
ATCCTGGTCGAGCTGGACGGCGACGTAAACGGCCACAAGTTCAGCGTGTCCGGCGAGGGCGAGGGCGATG
CCACCTACGGCAAGCTGACCCTGAAGTTCATCTGCACCACCGGCAAGCTGCCCGTGCCCTGGCCCACCCT
CGTGACCACCCTGACCTACGGCGTGCAGTGCTTCAGCCGCTACCCCGACCACATGAAGCAGCACGACTTC
TTCAAGTCCGCCATGCCCGAAGGCTACGTCCAGGAGCGCACCATCTTCTTCAAGGACGACGGCAACTACA
AGACCCGCGCCGAGGTGAAGTTCGAGGGCGACACCCTGGTGAACCGCATCGAGCTGAAGGGCATCGACTT
CAAGGAGGACGGCAACATCCTGGGGCACAAGCTGGAGTACAACTACAACAGCCACAACGTCTATATCATG
GCCGACAAGCAGAAGAACGGCATCAAGGTGAACTTCAAGATCCGCCACAACATCGAGGACGGCAGCGTGC
AGCTCGCCGACCACTACCAGCAGAACACCCCCATCGGCGACGGCCCCGTGCTGCTGCCCGACAACCACTA
CCTGAGCACCCAGTCCGCCCTGAGCAAAGACCCCAACGAGAAGCGCGATCACATGGTCCTGCTGGAGTTC
GTGACCGCCGCCGGGATCACTCTCGGCATGGACGAGCTGTACAAGATGAGCAAACGGAAGGCGCCGCAAG
AGACTCTCAACGGGGGAATCACCGACATGCTCACAGGTTAGCACCGGGCCGGGCCCCGCTGGCTTTCTTC
TTTCCTTCCAGCCTCTTCCCCTGCCTTCCTTCTCTCCCACACCGACAGTCCAGTGGGTAGGGTAGGTTCC
TTGCAGCGGGTCGTCTTCCGTGGGGATCTCCCTCCGGCGCCCCTGGCTGGTTGTCAGTCCTGCCGGCTAC
ACCTGGGCCATCGCTTGGGCTGCTTTTGGTCTGGCCCTTGGAGGAAACGGGTGGTCACTGTCTTTTAGAG
GCTGCCATATCCCCTTCCAGAAAACAGTTCTCGTTTGTTTACTCGTGGTTCTTGTTCACCCGAGCCTTCT
GTTGCCTTTCAGAACTCGCAAACTTTGAGAAGAACGTGAGCCAAGCTATCCACAAGTACAATGCTTACAG
GTGGGACAGTGCAGCATTCTCGGGTAGCATACGTTCTGGGATACCCTGTTTAGTGTGGCAATTAACAGGA
CTGAGGGCCCAGTGGATATTTGGTCCATCTGCAAGAGCGGGAAAAAGCAAGAATCGAGGCTGGTACCTTA
CTATTTCTTGAAGAATGTGGGCAGTGCGTTATAGGATCAGTTCAGATAAGTTCCCAATTCTGATTGCAGA
TAGCTGTAGCCTGATACGTATTTTGTCATCATCAAACATGAATTACTAGAAATGCGGTGTAATTTTAACC
GTAATGAAAGACAGCGGATGAAGTCCATACTGTGAAATATATGTGGTTCAAGGAATCACATTTTTTCTTT
TGGTTGGTCTAAAGTTGATCCTGTGGGATCCTGATCCTGATCCTTGTTCCTTGTTCATGGGATCCTGTCC
TTGTGAATTCACTGGCCGTCGTTTTACAACGTCGTGACTGGGAAAACCCTGGCGTTACCCAACTTAATCG
CCTTGCAGCACATCCCCCTTTCGCCAGCTGGCGTAATAGCGAAGAGGCCCGCACCGATCGCCCTTCCCAA
CAGTTGCGCAGCCTGAATGGCGAATGGCGCCTGATGCGGTATTTTCTCCTTACGCATCTGTGCGGTATTT
CACACCGCATATGGTGCACTCTCAGTACAATCTGCTCTGATGCCGCATAGTTAAGCCAGCCCCGACACCC
GCCAACACCCGCTGACGCGCCCTGACGGGCTTGTCTGCTCCCGGCATCCGCTTACAGACAAGCTGTGACC
GTCTCCGGGAGCTGCATGTGTCAGAGGTTTTCACCGTCATCACCGAAACGCGCGAGACGAAAGGGCCTCG
TGATACGCCTATTTTTATAGGTTAATGTCATGATAATAATGGTTTCTTAGACGTCAGGTGGCACTTTTCG
GGGAAATGTGCGCGGAACCCCTATTTGTTTATTTTTCTAAATACATTCAAATATGTATCCGCTCATGAGA
CAATAACCCTGATAAATGCTTCAATAATATTGAAAAAGGAAGAGTATGAGTATTCAACATTTCCGTGTCG
CCCTTATTCCCTTTTTTGCGGCATTTTGCCTTCCTGTTTTTGCTCACCCAGAAACGCTGGTGAAAGTAAA
AGATGCTGAAGATCAGTTGGGTGCACGAGTGGGTTACATCGAACTGGATCTCAACAGCGGTAAGATCCTT
GAGAGTTTTCGCCCCGAAGAACGTTTTCCAATGATGAGCACTTTTAAAGTTCTGCTATGTGGCGCGGTAT
TATCCCGTATTGACGCCGGGCAAGAGCAACTCGGTCGCCGCATACACTATTCTCAGAATGACTTGGTTGA
GTACTCACCAGTCACAGAAAAGCATCTTACGGATGGCATGACAGTAAGAGAATTATGCAGTGCTGCCATA
ACCATGAGTGATAACACTGCGGCCAACTTACTTCTGACAACGATCGGAGGACCGAAGGAGCTAACCGCTT
TTTTGCACAACATGGGGGATCATGTAACTCGCCTTGATCGTTGGGAACCGGAGCTGAATGAAGCCATACC
AAACGACGAGCGTGACACCACGATGCCTGTAGCAATGGCAACAACGTTGCGCAAACTATTAACTGGCGAA
CTACTTACTCTAGCTTCCCGGCAACAATTAATAGACTGGATGGAGGCGGATAAAGTTGCAGGACCACTTC
TGCGCTCGGCCCTTCCGGCTGGCTGGTTTATTGCTGATAAATCTGGAGCCGGTGAGCGTGGGTCTCGCGG
TATCATTGCAGCACTGGGGCCAGATGGTAAGCCCTCCCGTATCGTAGTTATCTACACGACGGGGAGTCAG
GCAACTATGGATGAACGAAATAGACAGATCGCTGAGATAGGTGCCTCACTGATTAAGCATTGGTAACTGT
CAGACCAAGTTTACTCATATATACTTTAGATTGATTTAAAACTTCATTTTTAATTTAAAAGGATCTAGGT
GAAGATCCTTTTTGATAATCTCATGACCAAAATCCCTTAACGTGAGTTTTCGTTCCACTGAGCGTCAGAC
CCCGTAGAAAAGATCAAAGGATCTTCTTGAGATCCTTTTTTTCTGCGCGTAATCTGCTGCTTGCAAACAA
AAAAACCACCGCTACCAGCGGTGGTTTGTTTGCCGGATCAAGAGCTACCAACTCTTTTTCCGAAGGTAAC
TGGCTTCAGCAGAGCGCAGATACCAAATACTGTTCTTCTAGTGTAGCCGTAGTTAGGCCACCACTTCAAG
AACTCTGTAGCACCGCCTACATACCTCGCTCTGCTAATCCTGTTACCAGTGGCTGCTGCCAGTGGCGATA
AGTCGTGTCTTACCGGGTTGGACTCAAGACGATAGTTACCGGATAAGGCGCAGCGGTCGGGCTGAACGGG
GGGTTCGTGCACACAGCCCAGCTTGGAGCGAACGACCTACACCGAACTGAGATACCTACAGCGTGAGCTA
TGAGAAAGCGCCACGCTTCCCGAAGGGAGAAAGGCGGACAGGTATCCGGTAAGCGGCAGGGTCGGAACAG
GAGAGCGCACGAGGGAGCTTCCAGGGGGAAACGCCTGGTATCTTTATAGTCCTGTCGGGTTTCGCCACCT
CTGACTTGAGCGTCGATTTTTGTGATGCTCGTCAGGGGGGCGGAGCCTATGGAAAAACGCCAGCAACGCG
GCCTTTTTACGGTTCCTGGCCTTTTGCTGGCCTTTTGCTCACATGTTCTTTCCTGCGTTATCCCCTGATT
CTGTGGATAACCGTATTACCGCCTTTGAGTGAGCTGATACCGCTCGCCGCAGCCGAACGACCGAGCGCAG
CGAGTCAGTGAGCGAGGAAGCGGAACA
